>Addgene plasmid #68560 | pMpGWB106 | depositor full sequence | sequence record 121605 | pMpGWB106 sequence 12787 bps
TTTCACGCCCTTTTAAATATCCGATTATTCTAATAAACGCTCTTTTCTCTTAGGTTTACCCGCCAATATA
TCCTGTCAAACACTGATAGTTTAAACTGAAGGCGGGAAACGACAATCTGATCCAAGCTCAAGCTGCTCTA
GCATTCGCCATTCAGGCTGCGCAACTGTTGGGAAGGGCGATCGGTGCGGGCCTCTTCGCTATTACGCCAG
CTGGCGAAAGGGGGATGTGCTGCAAGGCGATTAAGTTGGGTAACGCCAGGGTTTTCCCAGTCACGACGTT
GTAAAACGACGGCCAGTGCCAAGCTTGCATGCCTGCAGGTCCCCAGATTAGCCTTTTCAATTTCAGAAAG
AATGCTAACCCACAGATGGTTAGAGAGGCTTACGCAGCAGGTCTCATCAAGACGATCTACCCGAGCAATA
ATCTCCAGGAAATCAAATACCTTCCCAAGAAGGTTAAAGATGCAGTCAAAAGATTCAGGACTAACTGCAT
CAAGAACACAGAGAAAGATATATTTCTCAAGATCAGAAGTACTATTCCAGTATGGACGATTCAAGGCTTG
CTTCACAAACCAAGGCAAGTAATAGAGATTGGAGTCTCTAAAAAGGTAGTTCCCACTGAATCAAAGGCCA
TGGAGTCAAAGATTCAAATAGAGGACCTAACAGAACTCGCCGTAAAGACTGGCGAACAGTTCATACAGAG
TCTCTTACGACTCAATGACAAGAAGAAAATCTTCGTCAACATGGTGGAGCACGACACACTTGTCTACTCC
AAAAATATCAAAGATACAGTCTCAGAAGACCAAAGGGCAATTGAGACTTTTCAACAAAGGGTAATATCCG
GAAACCTCCTCGGATTCCATTGCCCAGCTATCTGTCACTTTATTGTGAAGATAGTGGAAAAGGAAGGTGG
CTCCTACAAATGCCATCATTGCGATAAAGGAAAGGCCATCGTTGAAGATGCCTCTGCCGACAGTGGTCCC
AAAGATGGACCCCCACCCACGAGGAGCATCGTGGAAAAAGAAGACGTTCCAACCACGTCTTCAAAGCAAG
TGGATTGATGTGATATCTCCACTGACGTAAGGGATGACGCACAATCCCACTATCCTTCGCAAGACCCTTC
CTCTATATAAGGAAGTTCATTTCATTTGGAGAGAACACGGGGGACTCTAGAGTTATCAACAAGTTTGTAC
AAAAAAGCTGAACGAGAAACGTAAAATGATATAAATATCAATATATTAAATTAGATTTTGCATAAAAAAC
AGACTACATAATACTGTAAAACACAACATATCCAGTCACTATGGCGGCCCCTCGAGGGGCCGCATTAGGC
ACCCCAGGCTTTACACTTTATGCTTCCGGCTCGTATAATGTGTGGATTTTGAGTTAGGATCCGTCGAGAT
TTTCAGGAGCTAAGGAAGCTAAAATGGAGAAAAAAATCACTGGATATACCACCGTTGATATATCCCAATG
GCATCGTAAAGAACATTTTGAGGCATTTCAGTCAGTTGCTCAATGTACCTATAACCAGACCGTTCAGCTG
GATATTACGGCCTTTTTAAAGACCGTAAAGAAAAATAAGCACAAGTTTTATCCGGCCTTTATTCACATTC
TTGCCCGCCTGATGAATGCTCATCCGGAATTCCGTATGGCAATGAAAGACGGTGAGCTGGTGATATGGGA
TAGTGTTCACCCTTGTTACACCGTTTTCCATGAGCAAACTGAAACGTTTTCATCGCTCTGGAGTGAATAC
CACGACGATTTCCGGCAGTTTCTACACATATATTCGCAAGATGTGGCGTGTTACGGTGAAAACCTGGCCT
ATTTCCCTAAAGGGTTTATTGAGAATATGTTTTTCGTCTCAGCCAATCCCTGGGTGAGTTTCACCAGTTT
TGATTTAAACGTGGCCAATATGGACAACTTCTTCGCCCCCGTTTTCACCATGGGCAAATATTATACGCAA
GGCGACAAGGTGCTGATGCCGCTGGCGATTCAGGTTCATCATGCCGTTTGTGATGGCTTCCATGTCGGCA
GAATGCTTAATGAATTACAACAGTACTGCGATGAGTGGCAGGGCGGGGCGTAAAGATCTGGATCCGGCTT
ACTAAAAGCCAGATAACAGTATGCGTATTTGCGCGCTGATTTTTGCGGTATAAGAATATATACTGATATG
TATACCCGAAGTATGTCAAAAAGAGGTATGCTATGAAGCAGCGTATTACAGTGACAGTTGACAGCGACAG
CTATCAGTTGCTCAAGGCATATATGATGTCAATATCTCCGGTCTGGTAAGCACAACCATGCAGAATGAAG
CCCGTCGTCTGCGTGCCGAACGCTGGAAAGCGGAAAATCAGGAAGGGATGGCTGAGGTCGCCCGGTTTAT
TGAAATGAACGGCTCTTTTGCTGACGAGAACAGGGGCTGGTGAAATGCAGTTTAAGGTTTACACCTATAA
AAGAGAGAGCCGTTATCGTCTGTTTGTGGATGTACAGAGTGATATTATTGACACGCCCGGGCGACGGATG
GTGATCCCCCTGGCCAGTGCACGTCTGCTGTCAGATAAAGTCCCCCGTGAACTTTACCCGGTGGTGCATA
TCGGGGATGAAAGCTGGCGCATGATGACCACCGATATGGCCAGTGTGCCGGTCTCCGTTATCGGGGAAGA
AGTGGCTGATCTCAGCCACCGCGAAAATGACATCAAAAACGCCATTAACCTGATGTTCTGGGGAATATAA
ATGTCAGGCTCCCTTATACACAGCCAGTCTGCAGGTCGACCATAGTGACTGGATATGTTGTGTTTTACAG
TATTATGTAGTCTGTTTTTTATGCAAAATCTAATTTAATATATTGATATTTATATCATTTTACGTTTCTC
GTTCAGCTTTCTTGTACAAAGTGGTTGATAACAGCATGGTGAGCAAGGGCGAGGAGCTGTTCACCGGGGT
GGTGCCCATCCTGGTCGAGCTGGACGGCGACGTAAACGGCCACAAGTTCAGCGTGTCCGGCGAGGGCGAG
GGCGATGCCACCTACGGCAAGCTGACCCTGAAGTTCATCTGCACCACCGGCAAGCTGCCCGTGCCCTGGC
CCACCCTCGTGACCACCTTCGGCTACGGCCTGATGTGCTTCGCCCGCTACCCCGACCACATGAAGCAGCA
CGACTTCTTCAAGTCCGCCATGCCCGAAGGCTACGTCCAGGAGCGCACCATCTTCTTCAAGGACGACGGC
AACTACAAGACCCGCGCCGAGGTGAAGTTCGAGGGCGACACCCTGGTGAACCGCATCGAGCTGAAGGGCA
TCGACTTCAAGGAGGACGGCAACATCCTGGGGCACAAGCTGGAGTACAACTACAACAGCCACAACGTCTA
TATCATGGCCGACAAGCAGAAGAACGGCATCAAGGTGAACTTCAAGATCCGCCACAACATCGAGGACGGC
AGCGTGCAGCTCGCCGACCACTACCAGCAGAACACCCCCATCGGCGACGGCCCCGTGCTGCTGCCCGACA
ACCACTACCTGAGCTACCAGTCCGCCCTGAGCAAAGACCCCAACGAGAAGCGCGATCACATGGTCCTGCT
GGAGTTCGTGACCGCCGCCGGGATCACTCTCGGCATGGACGAGCTGTACAAGTGAGCTTAGAGCTCGAAT
TTCCCCGATCGTTCAAACATTTGGCAATAAAGTTTCTTAAGATTGAATCCTGTTGCCGGTCTTGCGATGA
TTATCATATAATTTCTGTTGAATTACGTTAAGCATGTAATAATTAACATGTAATGCATGACGTTATTTAT
GAGATGGGTTTTTATGATTAGAGTCCCGCAATTATACATTTAATACGCGATAGAAAACAAAATATAGCGC
GCAAACTAGGATAAATTATCGCGCGCGGTGTCATCTATGTTACTAGATCGGGAATTGGTTCCGGAACCAA
TTCGTAATCATGGTCATAGCTGTTTCCTGTGTGAAATTGTTATCCGCTCACAATTCCACACAACATACGA
GCCGGAAGCATAAAGTGTAAAGCCTGGGGTGCCTAATGAGTGAGCTAACTCACATTAGGCTGAATTAGGC
GCGCCTATTTCTGAATTCAACACATTGCGGACGTTTTTAATGTACTGAATTAACGCCGAATTAATTCGGG
GGATCTGGATTTTAGTACTGGATTTTGGTTTTAGGAATTAGAAATTTTATTGATAGAAGTATTTTACAAA
TACAAATACATACTAAGGGTTTCTTATATGCTCAACACATGAGCGAAACCCTATAGGAACCCTAATTCCC
TTATCTGGGAACTACTCACACATTATTATGGAGAAACTCGAGCTTGTCGATCGACAGATCCCGGTCGGCA
TCTACTCTATTTCTTTGCCCTCGGACGAGTGCTGGGGCGTCGGTTTCCACTATCGGCGAGTACTTCTACA
CAGCCATCGGTCCAGACGGCCGCGCTTCTGCGGGCGATTTGTGTACGCCCGACAGTCCCGGCTCCGGATC
GGACGATTGCGTCGCATCGACCCTGCGCCCAAGCTGCATCATCGAAATTGCCGTCAACCAAGCTCTGATA
GAGTTGGTCAAGACCAATGCGGAGCATATACGCCCGGAGTCGTGGCGATCCTGCAAGCTCCGGATGCCTC
CGCTCGAAGTAGCGCGTCTGCTGCTCCATACAAGCCAACCACGGCCTCCAGAAGAAGATGTTGGCGACCT
CGTATTGGGAATCCCCGAACATCGCCTCGCTCCAGTCAATGACCGCTGTTATGCGGCCATTGTCCGTCAG
GACATTGTTGGAGCCGAAATCCGCGTGCACGAGGTGCCGGACTTCGGGGCAGTCCTCGGCCCAAAGCATC
AGCTCATCGAGAGCCTGCGCGACGGACGCACTGACGGTGTCGTCCATCACAGTTTGCCAGTGATACACAT
GGGGATCAGCAATCGCGCATATGAAATCACGCCATGTAGTGTATTGACCGATTCCTTGCGGTCCGAATGG
GCCGAACCCGCTCGTCTGGCTAAGATCGGCCGCAGCGATCGCATCCATAGCCTCCGCGACCGGTTGTAGA
ACAGCGGGCAGTTCGGTTTCAGGCAGGTCTTGCAACGTGACACCCTGTGAACGGCGGGAGATGCAATAGG
TCAGGCTCTCGCTAAACTCCCCAATGTCAAGCACTTCCGGAATCGGGAGCGCGGCCGATGCAAAGTGCCG
ATAAACATAACGATCTTTGTAGAAACCATCGGCGCAGCTATTTACCCGCAGGACATATCCACGCCCTCCT
ACATCGAAGCTGAAAGCACGAGATTCTTCGCCCTCCGAGAGCTGCATCAGGTCGGAGACGCTGTCGAACT
TTTCGATCAGAAACTTCTCGACAGACGTCGCGGTGAGTTCAGGCTTTTTCATATCTCATTGCCCCCCGGA
TCTGCGAAAGCTCGAGAGAGATAGATTTGTAGAGAGAGACTGGTGATTTCAGCGTGTCCTCTCCAAATGA
AATGAACTTCCTTATATAGAGGAAGGTCTTGCGAAGGATAGTGGGATTGTGCGTCATCCCTTACGTCAGT
GGAGATATCACATCAATCCACTTGCTTTGAAGACGTGGTTGGAACGTCTTCTTTTTCCACGATGCTCCTC
GTGGGTGGGGGTCCATCTTTGGGACCACTGTCGGCAGAGGCATCTTGAACGATAGCCTTTCCTTTATCGC
AATGATGGCATTTGTAGGTGCCACCTTCCTTTTCTACTGTCCTTTTGATGAAGTGACAGATAGCTGGGCA
ATGGAATCCGAGGAGGTTTCCCGATATTACCCTTTGTTGAAAAGTCTCAATAGCCCTTTGGTCTTCTGAG
ACTGTATCTTTGATATTCTTGGAGTAGACGAGAGTGTCGTGCTCCACCATGTTCACATCAATCCACTTGC
TTTGAAGACGTGGTTGGAACGTCTTCTTTTTCCACGATGCTCCTCGTGGGTGGGGGTCCATCTTTGGGAC
CACTGTCGGCAGAGGCATCTTGAACGATAGCCTTTCCTTTATCGCAATGATGGCATTTGTAGGTGCCACC
TTCCTTTTCTACTGTCCTTTTGATGAAGTGACAGATAGCTGGGCAATGGAATCCGAGGAGGTTTCCCGAT
ATTACCCTTTGTTGAAAAGTCTCAATAGCCCTTTGGTCTTCTGAGACTGTATCTTTGATATTCTTGGAGT
AGACGAGAGTGTCGTGCTCCACCATGTTGGCAAGCTGCTCTAGCCAATACGCAAACCGAATTCAGAAATA
AATTCAGCCTAATTCGGCGTTAATTCAGTACATTAAAAACGTCCGCAATGTGTTATTAAGTTGTCTAAGC
GTCAATTTGTTTACACCACAATATATCCTGCCACCAGCCAGCCAACAGCTCCCCGACCGGCAGCTCGGCA
CAAAATCACCACTCGATACAGGCAGCCCATCAGTCCGGGACGGCGTCAGCGGGAGAGCCGTTGTAAGGCG
GCAGACTTTGCTCATGTTACCGATGCTATTCGGAAGAACGGCAACTAAGCTGCCGGGTTTGAAACACGGA
TGATCTCGCGGAGGGTAGCATGTTGATTGTAACGATGACAGAGCGTTGCTGCCTGTGATCAATTCGGGCA
CGAACCCAGTGGACATAAGCCTGTTCGGTTCGTAAGCTGTAATGCAAGTAGCGTATGCGCTCACGCAACT
GGTCCAGAACCTTGACCGAACGCAGCGGTGGTAACGGCGCAGTGGCGGTTTTCATGGCTTGTTATGACTG
TTTTTTTGGGGTACAGTCTATGCCTCGGGCATCCAAGCAGCAAGCGCGTTACGCCGTGGGTCGATGTTTG
ATGTTATGGAGCAGCAACGATGTTACGCAGCAGGGCAGTCGCCCTAAAACAAAGTTAAACATCATGGGGG
AAGCGGTGATCGCCGAAGTATCGACTCAACTATCAGAGGTAGTTGGCGTCATCGAGCGCCATCTCGAACC
GACGTTGCTGGCCGTACATTTGTACGGCTCCGCAGTGGATGGCGGCCTGAAGCCACACAGTGATATTGAT
TTGCTGGTTACGGTGACCGTAAGGCTTGATGAAACAACGCGGCGAGCTTTGATCAACGACCTTTTGGAAA
CTTCGGCTTCCCCTGGAGAGAGCGAGATTCTCCGCGCTGTAGAAGTCACCATTGTTGTGCACGACGACAT
CATTCCGTGGCGTTATCCAGCTAAGCGCGAACTGCAATTTGGAGAATGGCAGCGCAATGACATTCTTGCA
GGTATCTTCGAGCCAGCCACGATCGACATTGATCTGGCTATCTTGCTGACAAAAGCAAGAGAACATAGCG
TTGCCTTGGTAGGTCCAGCGGCGGAGGAACTCTTTGATCCGGTTCCTGAACAGGATCTATTTGAGGCGCT
AAATGAAACCTTAACGCTATGGAACTCGCCGCCCGACTGGGCTGGCGATGAGCGAAATGTAGTGCTTACG
TTGTCCCGCATTTGGTACAGCGCAGTAACCGGCAAAATCGCGCCGAAGGATGTCGCTGCCGACTGGGCAA
TGGAGCGCCTGCCGGCCCAGTATCAGCCCGTCATACTTGAAGCTAGACAGGCTTATCTTGGACAAGAAGA
AGATCGCTTGGCCTCGCGCGCAGATCAGTTGGAAGAATTTGTCCACTACGTGAAAGGCGAGATCACCAAG
GTAGTCGGCAAATAATGTCTAGCTAGAAATTCGTTCAAGCCGACGCCGCTTCGCGGCGCGGCTTAACTCA
AGCGTTAGATGCACTAAGCACATAATTGCTCACAGCCAAACTATCAGGTCAAGTCTGCTTTTATTATTTT
TAAGCGTGCATAATAAGCCCTACACAAATTGGGAGATATATCATGCATGACCAAAATCCCTTAACGTGAG
TTTTCGTTCCACTGAGCGTCAGACCCCGTAGAAAAGATCAAAGGATCTTCTTGAGATCCTTTTTTTCTGC
GCGTAATCTGCTGCTTGCAAACAAAAAAACCACCGCTACCAGCGGTGGTTTGTTTGCCGGATCAAGAGCT
ACCAACTCTTTTTCCGAAGGTAACTGGCTTCAGCAGAGCGCAGATACCAAATACTGTCCTTCTAGTGTAG
CCGTAGTTAGGCCACCACTTCAAGAACTCTGTAGCACCGCCTACATACCTCGCTCTGCTAATCCTGTTAC
CAGTGGCTGCTGCCAGTGGCGATAAGTCGTGTCTTACCGGGTTGGACTCAAGACGATAGTTACCGGATAA
GGCGCAGCGGTCGGGCTGAACGGGGGGTTCGTGCACACAGCCCAGCTTGGAGCGAACGACCTACACCGAA
CTGAGATACCTACAGCGTGAGCTATGAGAAAGCGCCACGCTTCCCGAAGGGAGAAAGGCGGACAGGTATC
CGGTAAGCGGCAGGGTCGGAACAGGAGAGCGCACGAGGGAGCTTCCAGGGGGAAACGCCTGGTATCTTTA
TAGTCCTGTCGGGTTTCGCCACCTCTGACTTGAGCGTCGATTTTTGTGATGCTCGTCAGGGGGGCGGAGC
CTATGGAAAAACGCCAGCAACGCGGCCTTTTTACGGTTCCTGGCCTTTTGCTGGCCTTTTGCTCACATGT
TCTTTCCTGCGTTATCCCCTGATTCTGTGGATAACCGTATTACCGCCTTTGAGTGAGCTGATACCGCTCG
CCGCAGCCGAACGACCGAGCGCAGCGAGTCAGTGAGCGAGGAAGCGGAAGAGCGCCTGATGCGGTATTTT
CTCCTTACGCATCTGTGCGGTATTTCACACCGCATATGGTGCACTCTCAGTACAATCTGCTCTGATGCCG
CATAGTTAAGCCAGTATACACTCCGCTATCGCTACGTGACTGGGTCATGGCTGCGCCCCGACACCCGCCA
ACACCCGCTGACGCGCCCTGACGGGCTTGTCTGCTCCCGGCATCCGCTTACAGACAAGCTGTGACCGTCT
CCGGGAGCTGCATGTGTCAGAGGTTTTCACCGTCATCACCGAAACGCGCGAGGCAGGGTGCCTTGATGTG
GGCGCCGGCGGTCGAGTGGCGACGGCGCGGCTTGTCCGCGCCCTGGTAGATTGCCTGGCCGTAGGCCAGC
CATTTTTGAGCGGCCAGCGGCCGCGATAGGCCGACGCGAAGCGGCGGGGCGTAGGGAGCGCAGCGACCGA
AGGGTAGGCGCTTTTTGCAGCTCTTCGGCTGTGCGCTGGCCAGACAGTTATGCACAGGCCAGGCGGGTTT
TAAGAGTTTTAATAAGTTTTAAAGAGTTTTAGGCGGAAAAATCGCCTTTTTTCTCTTTTATATCAGTCAC
TTACATGTGTGACCGGTTCCCAATGTACGGCTTTGGGTTCCCAATGTACGGGTTCCGGTTCCCAATGTAC
GGCTTTGGGTTCCCAATGTACGTGCTATCCACAGGAAAGAGACCTTTTCGACCTTTTTCCCCTGCTAGGG
CAATTTGCCCTAGCATCTGCTCCGTACATTAGGAACCGGCGGATGCTTCGCCCTCGATCAGGTTGCGGTA
GCGCATGACTAGGATCGGGCCAGCCTGCCCCGCCTCCTCCTTCAAATCGTACTCCGGCAGGTCATTTGAC
CCGATCAGCTTGCGCACGGTGAAACAGAACTTCTTGAACTCTCCGGCGCTGCCACTGCGTTCGTAGATCG
TCTTGAACAACCATCTGGCTTCTGCCTTGCCTGCGGCGCGGCGTGCCAGGCGGTAGAGAAAACGGCCGAT
GCCGGGATCGATCAAAAAGTAATCGGGGTGAACCGTCAGCACGTCCGGGTTCTTGCCTTCTGTGATCTCG
CGGTACATCCAATCAGCTAGCTCGATCTCGATGTACTCCGGCCGCCCGGTTTCGCTCTTTACGATCTTGT
AGCGGCTAATCAAGGCTTCACCCTCGGATACCGTCACCAGGCGGCCGTTCTTGGCCTTCTTCGTACGCTG
CATGGCAACGTGCGTGGTGTTTAACCGAATGCAGGTTTCTACCAGGTCGTCTTTCTGCTTTCCGCCATCG
GCTCGCCGGCAGAACTTGAGTACGTCCGCAACGTGTGGACGGAACACGCGGCCGGGCTTGTCTCCCTTCC
CTTCCCGGTATCGGTTCATGGATTCGGTTAGATGGGAAACCGCCATCAGTACCAGGTCGTAATCCCACAC
ACTGGCCATGCCGGCCGGCCCTGCGGAAACCTCTACGTGCCCGTCTGGAAGCTCGTAGCGGATCACCTCG
CCAGCTCGTCGGTCACGCTTCGACAGACGGAAAACGGCCACGTCCATGATGCTGCGACTATCGCGGGTGC
CCACGTCATAGAGCATCGGAACGAAAAAATCTGGTTGCTCGTCGCCCTTGGGCGGCTTCCTAATCGACGG
CGCACCGGCTGCCGGCGGTTGCCGGGATTCTTTGCGGATTCGATCAGCGGCCGCTTGCCACGATTCACCG
GGGCGTGCTTCTGCCTCGATGCGTTGCCGCTGGGCGGCCTGCGCGGCCTTCAACTTCTCCACCAGGTCAT
CACCCAGCGCCGCGCCGATTTGTACCGGGCCGGATGGTTTGCGACCGCTCACGCCGATTCCTCGGGCTTG
GGGGTTCCAGTGCCATTGCAGGGCCGGCAGACAACCCAGCCGCTTACGCCTGGCCAACCGCCCGTTCCTC
CACACATGGGGCATTCCACGGCGTCGGTGCCTGGTTGTTCTTGATTTTCCATGCCGCCTCCTTTAGCCGC
TAAAATTCATCTACTCATTTATTCATTTGCTCATTTACTCTGGTAGCTGCGCGATGTATTCAGATAGCAG
CTCGGTAATGGTCTTGCCTTGGCGTACCGCGTACATCTTCAGCTTGGTGTGATCCTCCGCCGGCAACTGA
AAGTTGACCCGCTTCATGGCTGGCGTGTCTGCCAGGCTGGCCAACGTTGCAGCCTTGCTGCTGCGTGCGC
TCGGACGGCCGGCACTTAGCGTGTTTGTGCTTTTGCTCATTTTCTCTTTACCTCATTAACTCAAATGAGT
TTTGATTTAATTTCAGCGGCCAGCGCCTGGACCTCGCGGGCAGCGTCGCCCTCGGGTTCTGATTCAAGAA
CGGTTGTGCCGGCGGCGGCAGTGCCTGGGTAGCTCACGCGCTGCGTGATACGGGACTCAAGAATGGGCAG
CTCGTACCCGGCCAGCGCCTCGGCAACCTCACCGCCGATGCGCGTGCCTTTGATCGCCCGCGACACGACA
AAGGCCGCTTGTAGCCTTCCATCCGTGACCTCAATGCGCTGCTTAACCAGCTCCACCAGGTCGGCGGTGG
CCCATATGTCGTAAGGGCTTGGCTGCACCGGAATCAGCACGAAGTCGGCTGCCTTGATCGCGGACACAGC
CAAGTCCGCCGCCTGGGGCGCTCCGTCGATCACTACGAAGTCGCGCCGGCCGATGGCCTTCACGTCGCGG
TCAATCGTCGGGCGGTCGATGCCGACAACGGTTAGCGGTTGATCTTCCCGCACGGCCGCCCAATCGCGGG
CACTGCCCTGGGGATCGGAATCGACTAACAGAACATCGGCCCCGGCGAGTTGCAGGGCGCGGGCTAGATG
GGTTGCGATGGTCGTCTTGCCTGACCCGCCTTTCTGGTTAAGTACAGCGATAACCTTCATGCGTTCCCCT
TGCGTATTTGTTTATTTACTCATCGCATCATATACGCAGCGACCGCATGACGCAAGCTGTTTTACTCAAA
TACACATCACCTTTTTAGACGGCGGCGCTCGGTTTCTTCAGCGGCCAAGCTGGCCGGCCAGGCCGCCAGC
TTGGCATCAGACAAACCGGCCAGGATTTCATGCAGCCGCACGGTTGAGACGTGCGCGGGCGGCTCGAACA
CGTACCCGGCCGCGATCATCTCCGCCTCGATCTCTTCGGTAATGAAAAACGGTTCGTCCTGGCCGTCCTG
GTGCGGTTTCATGCTTGTTCCTCTTGGCGTTCATTCTCGGCGGCCGCCAGGGCGTCGGCCTCGGTCAATG
CGTCCTCACGGAAGGCACCGCGCCGCCTGGCCTCGGTGGGCGTCACTTCCTCGCTGCGCTCAAGTGCGCG
GTACAGGGTCGAGCGATGCACGCCAAGCAGTGCAGCCGCCTCTTTCACGGTGCGGCCTTCCTGGTCGATC
AGCTCGCGGGCGTGCGCGATCTGTGCCGGGGTGAGGGTAGGGCGGGGGCCAAACTTCACGCCTCGGGCCT
TGGCGGCCTCGCGCCCGCTCCGGGTGCGGTCGATGATTAGGGAACGCTCGAACTCGGCAATGCCGGCGAA
CACGGTCAACACCATGCGGCCGGCCGGCGTGGTGGTGTCGGCCCACGGCTCTGCCAGGCTACGCAGGCCC
GCGCCGGCCTCCTGGATGCGCTCGGCAATGTCCAGTAGGTCGCGGGTGCTGCGGGCCAGGCGGTCTAGCC
TGGTCACTGTCACAACGTCGCCAGGGCGTAGGTGGTCAAGCATCCTGGCCAGCTCCGGGCGGTCGCGCCT
GGTGCCGGTGATCTTCTCGGAAAACAGCTTGGTGCAGCCGGCCGCGTGCAGTTCGGCCCGTTGGTTGGTC
AAGTCCTGGTCGTCGGTGCTGACGCGGGCATAGCCCAGCAGGCCAGCGGCGGCGCTCTTGTTCATGGCGT
AATGTCTCCGGTTCTAGTCGCAAGTATTCTACTTTATGCGACTAAAACACGCGACAAGAAAACGCCAGGA
AAAGGGCAGGGCGGCAGCCTGTCGCGTAACTTAGGACTTGTGCGACATGTCGTTTTCAGAAGACGGCTGC
ACTGAACGTCAGAAGCCGACTGCACTATAGCAGCGGAGGGGTTGGATCAAAGTACTTTGATCCCGAGGGG
AACCCTGTGGTTGGCATGCACATACAAATGGACGAACGGATAAACCT
Features (pLannotate 1.2.2; 30 found; start..end, strand, type, name):
     54..78      -  misc_feature   RB T-DNA repeat: right border repeat from nopaline C58 T-DNA
    144..298     -  CDS            lacZα (fragment): LacZα fragment of β-galactosidase; lacZ fragment
    301..321     -  misc_feature   MCS (fragment): pUC18/19 multiple cloning site
    812..1153    +  promoter       CaMV 35S promoter: strong constitutive promoter from cauliflower mosaic virus
   1179..1303    +  protein_bind   attR1: mutant version of attR; recombination site for the Gateway® LR reaction LR Clonase™
   1340..1370    +  promoter       lac UV5 promoter: E. coli lac promoter with an "up" mutation
   1394..1423    +  promoter       cat promoter (fragment): promoter of the E. coli cat gene encoding chloramphenicol acetyltransferase
   1424..2083    +  CDS            CmR: chloramphenicol acetyltransferase; cat; confers resistance to chloramphenicol
   2262..2420    +  CDS            ccdA (fragment): CCDA_ECO57 - Also known as H, letA. Experimental evidence at protein level: Swiss-Prot protein existence level 1. Antitoxin component of a type II toxin-antitoxin (TA) system which inhibits the post-segregational killing (PSK) of plasmid-free cells, also referred to as a plasmid addiction system. Binds to and blocks the activity of CcdB; will also remove bound CcdB protein from the CcdB-GyrA complex by forming a CcdA-CcdB complex, a process termed rejuvenation. Functions as a transcriptional corepressor for the ccdAB operon, repression also requires CcdB (By similarity). From Escherichia coli
   2425..2730    +  CDS            ccdB: CcdB, a bacterial toxin that poisons DNA gyrase; ccdB; Plasmids containing the ccdB gene cannot be propagated in standard E. coli strains.
   2771..2895    -  protein_bind   attR2: mutant version of attR; recombination site for the Gateway® LR reaction LR Clonase™
   2906..3622    +  CDS            Citrine: Citrine is a basic (constitutively fluorescent) yellow fluorescent protein published in 2001, derived from Aequorea victoria. It has moderate acid sensitivity.
   3647..3899    +  terminator     NOS terminator: nopaline synthase terminator and poly(A) signal
   3955..3977    -  protein_bind   lac operator (fragment): The lac repressor binds to the lac operator to inhibit transcription in E. coli. This inhibition can be relieved by adding lactose or isopropyl-β-D-thiogalactopyranoside (IPTG). lac repressor encoded by lacI
   3981..4011    -  promoter       lac promoter: promoter for the E. coli lac operon
   4026..4047    -  protein_bind   CAP binding site: CAP binding activates transcription in the presence of cAMP. E. coli catabolite activator protein
   4132..4306    -  polyA_signal   CaMV poly(A) signal: cauliflower mosaic virus polyadenylation signal
   4347..5372    -  CDS            HygR: hygromycin B phosphotransferase confers resistance to hygromycin
   5439..6114    -  promoter       CaMV 35S promoter (enhanced): cauliflower mosaic virus 35S promoter with a duplicated enhancer region
   6309..6333    -  misc_feature   LB T-DNA repeat: left border repeat from nopaline C58 T-DNA
   6592..6615    +  promoter       Pc promoter (fragment): intI1 (promoter lies within the coding sequence); class 1 integron promoter
   6791..6847    +  CDS            GmR (fragment): gentamycin acetyltransferase; aacC1; confers resistance to gentamycin
   6858..7645    +  CDS            SmR (fragment): aminoglycoside adenylyltransferase (Murphy, 1985); aadA; confers resistance to spectinomycin and streptomycin
   7891..8479    +  rep_origin     ori: high-copy-number ColE1/pMB1/pBR322/pUC origin of replication
   8665..8805    -  misc_feature   bom: basis of mobility region from pBR322
   8907..8946    -  CDS            rop (fragment): Rop protein, which maintains plasmids at low copy number; rop
   9149..9343    -  rep_origin     pVS1 oriV: origin of replication for the Pseudomonas plasmid pVS1 (Heeb et al., 2000)
   9409..10482   -  CDS            pVS1 RepA: replication protein from the Pseudomonas plasmid pVS1 (Heeb et al., 2000)
  10911..11540   -  CDS            pVS1 StaA: stability protein from the Pseudomonas plasmid pVS1 (Heeb et al., 2000)
  12100..12501   -  CDS            Y4CG_SINFN (fragment): Protein inferred from homology: Swiss-Prot protein existence level 3. From Sinorhizobium fredii (strain NBRC 101917 / NGR234).
