[The description below was written by a language model from this plasmid's Addgene catalogue record and pLannotate feature annotations shown in this document.]
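Description:
pMpGWB106 is an empty Gateway destination binary vector for Agrobacterium-mediated plant transformation. It was designed for transgenic work in the liverwort Marchantia polymorpha but can also be used in other plants. It derives from the pMpGWB100 backbone, to which a CaMV 35S promoter and a Citrine coding sequence were added on either side of the Gateway cassette. The sequence record is about 12.8 kb, larger than the recorded size of the parent backbone, as expected given these additions. Outside the T-DNA, the plasmid carries a high-copy ColE1/pMB1-type origin with a bom site for propagation in E. coli. The pVS1 oriV, RepA and StaA functions support replication and stable maintenance in Agrobacterium. An aadA-type gene provides bacterial selection by spectinomycin resistance.

Between the nopaline-type right and left border repeats lie two plant expression units. In the first, the CaMV 35S promoter is followed by attR1, a chloramphenicol resistance gene, the ccdB toxin gene and attR2, and then by Citrine and the NOS terminator. An LR reaction with an entry clone replaces the CmR-ccdB segment with the gene of interest. This places the gene under constitutive 35S control and, provided the entry clone ORF is in frame and lacks a stop codon, fuses it at its C terminus to the yellow fluorescent protein Citrine. Because ccdB poisons DNA gyrase, the unrecombined vector must be maintained in a ccdB-tolerant strain such as DB3.1, with chloramphenicol selecting for the cassette. The second unit lies in the opposite orientation and expresses hygromycin phosphotransferase from an enhanced 35S promoter with a CaMV polyadenylation signal, allowing hygromycin selection of transformed plants. The design suits overexpression and fluorescence-based localisation of tagged proteins.
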