Addgene plasmid #68560: pMpGWB106
Purpose: (Empty Backbone) Gateway binary vector designed for transgenic research with Marchantia polymorpha as well as other plants
Depositing lab: Takayuki Kohchi. Depositing organization: Kyoto University, Graduate School of Biostudies. Publication: Development of Gateway Binary Vector Series with Four Different Selection Markers for the Liverwort Marchantia polymorpha. Ishizaki K, Nishihama R, Ueda M, Inoue K, Ishida S, Nishimura Y, Shikanai T, Kohchi T. PLoS One. 2015 Sep 25;10(9):e0138876. doi: 10.1371/journal.pone.0138876. eCollection 2015. PONE-D-15-25288 PubMed 26406247.
Backbone
  Vector backbone: pMpGWB100
  Backbone manufacturer: Kohchi Lab., Kyoto University
  Backbone size (bp): 9502
  Modifications to backbone: CaMV 35S promoter and Citrine coding sequence are cloned upstream and downstream of the Gateway cassette, respectively.
  Vector type: Plant Expression
  Promoter: Cauliflower mosaic virus 35S promoter
  Selectable markers: Hygromycin
  Tag / fusion protein: Citrine (C terminal on insert)
Growth in bacteria
  Bacterial resistance: Chloramphenicol and Spectinomycin, 25 & 50 μg/mL
  Growth temperature: 37°C
  Growth strain: DB3.1
  Copy number: High Copy
Gene/Insert
  Cloning method: Gateway Cloning
Resource information
  A portion of this plasmid was derived from a plasmid made by: The Gateway cassette was provided by Tsuyoshi Nakagawa at Shimane University, Japan.
Terms and licenses: Academic/Nonprofit Terms; Industry Terms: Not Available to Industry
How to cite: pMpGWB106 was a gift from Takayuki Kohchi (Addgene plasmid # 68560 ; http://n2t.net/addgene:68560 ; RRID:Addgene_68560)
