>Addgene plasmid #68560 | pMpGWB106 | addgene partial sequence | sequence record 152499 | CAT-R 5'-GCAACTGACTGAAATGCCTC-3'
ACGGTGGTATATCCAGTGATTTTTTTCTCCATTTTAGCTTCCTTAGCTCCTGAAAATCTCGACGGATCCT
AACTCAAAATCCACACATTATACGAGCCGGAAGCATAAAGTGTAAAGCCTGGGGTGCCTAATGCGGCCCC
TCGAGGGGCCGCCATAGTGACTGGATATGTTGTGTTTTACAGTATTATGTAGTCTGTTTTTTATGCAAAA
TCTAATTTAATATATTGATATTTATATCATTTTACGTTTCTCGTTCAGCTTTTTTGTACAAACTTGTTGA
TAACTCTAGAGTCCCCCGTGTTCTCTCCAAATGAAATGAACTTCCTTATATAGAGGAAGGGTCTTGCGAA
GGATAGTGGGATTGTGCGTCATCCCTTACGTCAGTGGAGATATCACATCAATCCACTTGCTTTGAAGACG
TGGTTGGAACGTCTTCTTTTTCCACGATGCTCCTCGTGGGTGGGGGTCCATCTTTGGGACCACTGTCGGC
AGAGGCATCTTCAACGATGGCCTTTCCTTTATCGCAATGATGGCATTTGTAGGAGCCACCTTCCTTTTCC
ACTATCTTCACAATAAAGTGACAGATAGCTGGGCAATGGAATCCGAGGAGGTTTCCGGATATTACCCTTT
GTTGAAAAGTCTCAATTGCCCTTTGGTCTTCTGAGACTGTATCTTTGATATTTTTGGAGTAGACAAGTGT
GTCGTGCTCCACCATGTTGACGAAGATTTT
