>Addgene plasmid #68560 | pMpGWB106 | addgene partial sequence | sequence record 152500 | ccdB-Fwd 5'-GCATGATGACCACCGATATG-3'
GTGGCTGATCTCAGCCACCGCGAAAATGACATCAAAAACGCCATTAACCTGATGTTCTGGGGAATATAAA
TGTCAGGCTCCCTTATACACAGCCAGTCTGCAGGTCGACCATAGTGACTGGATATGTTGTGTTTTACAGT
ATTATGTAGTCTGTTTTTTATGCAAAATCTAATTTAATATATTGATATTTATATCATTTTACGTTTCTCG
TTCAGCTTTCTTGTACAAAGTGGTTGATAACAGCATGGTGAGCAAGGGCGAGGAGCTGTTCACCGGGGTG
GTGCCCATCCTGGTCGAGCTGGACGGCGACGTAAACGGCCACAAGTTCAGCGTGTCCGGCGAGGGCGAGG
GCGATGCCACCTACGGCAAGCTGACCCTGAAGTTCATCTGCACCACCGGCAAGCTGCCCGTGCCCTGGCC
CACCCTCGTGACCACCTTCGGCTACGGCCTGATGTGCTTCGCCCGCTACCCCGACCACATGAAGCAGCAC
GACTTCTTCAAGTCCGCCATGCCCGAAGGCTACGTCCAGGAGCGCACCATCTTCTTCAAGGACGACGGCA
ACTACAAGACCCGCGCCGAGGTGAAGTTCGAGGGCGACACCCTGGTGAACCGCATCGAGCTGAAGGGCAT
CGACTTCAAGGAGGACGGCAACATCCTGGG
